>Addgene plasmid #132643 | Hy_pMtnA eGFP MALAT1 | addgene full sequence | sequence record 257549 | Addgene NGS Result
CTGTAACCTTTATAAGTAGGCATAACAGTTATAATCATAACATACTGTTTTTTCTTACTCCACACAGGCA
TAGAGTGTCTGCTATTAATAACTATGCTCAAAAATTGTGTACCTTTAGCTTTTTAATTTGTAAAGGGGTT
AATAAGGAATATTTGATGTATAGTGCCTTGACTAGAGATCATAATCAGCCATACCACATTTGTAGAGGTT
TTACTTGCTTTAAAAAACCTCCCACACCTCCCCCTGAACCTGAAACATAAAATGAATGCAATTGTTGTTG
TTAACTTGTTTATTGCAGCTTATAATGGTTACAAATAAAGCAATAGCATCACAAATTTCACAAATAAAGC
ATTTTTTTCACTGCATTCTAGTTGTGGTTTGTCCAAACTCATCAATGTATCTTATCATGTCTGGATCAAT
TCGTTGCAGGACAGGATGTGGTGCCCGATGTGACTAGCTCTTTGCTGCAGGCCGTCCTATCCTCTGGTTC
CGATAAGAGACCCAGAACTCCGGCCCCCCACCGCCCACCGCCACCCCCATACATATGTGGTACGCAAGTA
AGAGTGCCTGCGCATGCCCCATGTGCCCCACCAAGAGCTTTGCATCCCATACAAGTCCCCAAAGTGGAGA
ACCGAACCAATTCTTCGCGGGCAGAACAAAAGCTTCTGCACACGTCTCCACTCGAATTTGGAGCCGGCCG
GCGTGTGCAAAAGAGGTGAATCGAACGAAAGACCCGTGTGTAAAGCCGCGTTTCCAAAATGTATAAAACC
GAGAGCATCTGGCCAATGTGCATCAGTTGTGGTCAGCAGCAAAATCAAGTGAATCATCTCAGTGCAACTA
AAGGGGGGATCTCGAGGTCGACGGTATCGATAAGCTTGATATCACCATGGTGAGCAAGGGCGAGGAGCTG
TTCACCGGGGTGGTGCCCATCCTGGTCGAGCTGGACGGCGACGTAAACGGCCACAAGTTCAGCGTGTCCG
GCGAGGGCGAGGGCGATGCCACCTACGGCAAGCTGACCCTGAAGTTCATCTGCACCACCGGCAAGCTGCC
CGTGCCCTGGCCCACCCTCGTGACCACCCTGACCTACGGCGTGCAGTGCTTCAGCCGCTACCCCGACCAC
ATGAAGCAGCACGACTTCTTCAAGTCCGCCATGCCCGAAGGCTACGTCCAGGAGCGCACCATCTTCTTCA
AGGACGACGGCAACTACAAGACCCGCGCCGAGGTGAAGTTCGAGGGCGACACCCTGGTGAACCGCATCGA
GCTGAAGGGCATCGACTTCAAGGAGGACGGCAACATCCTGGGGCACAAGCTGGAGTACAACTACAACAGC
CACAACGTCTATATCATGGCCGACAAGCAGAAGAACGGCATCAAGGTGAACTTCAAGATCCGCCACAACA
TCGAGGACGGCAGCGTGCAGCTCGCCGACCACTACCAGCAGAACACCCCCATCGGCGACGGCCCCGTGCT
GCTGCCCGACAACCACTACCTGAGCACCCAGTCCGCCCTGAGCAAAGACCCCAACGAGAAGCGCGATCAC
ATGGTCCTGCTGGAGTTCGTGACCGCCGCCGGGATCACTCTCGGCATGGACGAGCTGTACAAGTAAGCGG
CCGCGATTCGTCAGTAGGGTTGTAAAGGTTTTTCTTTTCCTGAGAAAACAACCTTTTGTTTTCTCAGGTT
TTGCTTTTTGGCCTTTCCCTAGCTTTAAAAAAAAAAAAGCAAAACCTGTCACCGGATGTGTTTTCCGGTC
TGATGAGTCCGTGAGGACGAAACAGGACTAGTGGATCCACTAGGGGCCGCCGACGCGAGGCTGGATGGCC
TTCCCCATTATGATTCTTCTCGCTTCCGGCGGCATCGGGATGCCCGCGTTGCAGGCCATGCTGTCCAGGC
AGGTAGATGACGACCATCAGGGACAGCTTCAAGGATCGCTCGCGGCTCTTACCAGCCTAACTTCGATCAT
TGGACCGCTGATCGTCACGGCGATTTATGCCGCCTCGGCGAGCACATGGAACGGGTTGGCATGGATTGTA
GGCGCCGCCCTATACCTTGTCTGCCTCCCCGCGTTGCGTCGCGGTGCATGGAGCCGGGCCACCTCGACCT
GAATGGAAGCCGGCGGCACCTCGCTAACGGATTCACCACTCCAAGAATTGGAGCCAATCAATTCTTGCGG
AGAACTGTGAATGCGCAAACCAACCCTTGGCAGAACATATCCATCGCGTCCGCCATCTCCAGCAGCCGCA
CGCGGCGCATCTCGGGCAGCGTTGGGTCCTGGCCACGGGTGCGCATGATCGTGCTCCTGTCGTTGAGGAC
CCGGCTAGGCTGGCGGGGTTGCCTTACTGGTTAGCAGAATGAATCACCGATACGCGAGCGAACGTGAAGC
GACTGCTGCTGCAAAACGTCTGCGACCTGAGCAACAACATGAATGGTCTTCGGTTTCCGTGTTTCGTAAA
GTCTGGAAACGCGGAAGTCAGCGCTCTTCCGCTTCCTCGCTCACTGACTCGCTGCGCTCGGTCGTTCGGC
TGCGGCGAGCGGTATCAGCTCACTCAAAGGCGGTAATACGGTTATCCACAGAATCAGGGGATAACGCAGG
AAAGAACATGTGAGCAAAAGGCCAGCAAAAGGCCAGGAACCGTAAAAAGGCCGCGTTGCTGGCGTTTTTC
CATAGGCTCCGCCCCCCTGACGAGCATCACAAAAATCGACGCTCAAGTCAGAGGTGGCGAAACCCGACAG
GACTATAAAGATACCAGGCGTTTCCCCCTGGAAGCTCCCTCGTGCGCTCTCCTGTTCCGACCCTGCCGCT
TACCGGATACCTGTCCGCCTTTCTCCCTTCGGGAAGCGTGGCGCTTTCTCATAGCTCACGCTGTAGGTAT
CTCAGTTCGGTGTAGGTCGTTCGCTCCAAGCTGGGCTGTGTGCACGAACCCCCCGTTCAGCCCGACCGCT
GCGCCTTATCCGGTAACTATCGTCTTGAGTCCAACCCGGTAAGACACGACTTATCGCCACTGGCAGCAGC
CACTGGTAACAGGATTAGCAGAGCGAGGTATGTAGGCGGTGCTACAGAGTTCTTGAAGTGGTGGCCTAAC
TACGGCTACACTAGAAGGACAGTATTTGGTATCTGCGCTCTGCTGAAGCCAGTTACCTTCGGAAAAAGAG
TTGGTAGCTCTTGATCCGGCAAACAAACCACCGCTGGTAGCGGTGGTTTTTTTGTTTGCAAGCAGCAGAT
TACGCGCAGAAAAAAAGGATCTCAAGAAGATCCTTTGATCTTTTCTACGGGGTCTGACGCTCAGTGGAAC
GAAAACTCACGTTAAGGGATTTTGGTCATGAGATTATCAAAAAGGATCTTCACCTAGATCCTTTTAAATT
AAAAATGAAGTTTTAAATCAATCTAAAGTATATATGAGTAAACTTGGTCTGACAGTTACCAATGCTTAAT
CAGTGAGGCACCTATCTCAGCGATCTGTCTATTTCGTTCATCCATAGTTGCCTGACTCCCCGTCGTGTAG
ATAACTACGATACGGGAGGGCTTACCATCTGGCCCCAGTGCTGCAATGATACCGCGAGACCCACGCTCAC
CGGCTCCAGATTTATCAGCAATAAACCAGCCAGCCGGAAGGGCCGAGCGCAGAAGTGGTCCTGCAACTTT
ATCCGCCTCCATCCAGTCTATTAATTGTTGCCGGGAAGCTAGAGTAAGTAGTTCGCCAGTTAATAGTTTG
CGCAACGTTGTTGCCATTGCTGCAGGCATCGTGGTGTCACGCTCGTCGTTTGGTATGGCTTCATTCAGCT
CCGGTTCCCAACGATCAAGGCGAGTTACATGATCCCCCATGTTGTGCAAAAAAGCGGTTAGCTCCTTCGG
TCCTCCGATCGTTGTCAGAAGTAAGTTGGCCGCAGTGTTATCACTCATGGTTATGGCAGCACTGCATAAT
TCTCTTACTGTCATGCCATCCGTAAGATGCTTTTCTGTGACTGGTGAGTACTCAACCAAGTCATTCTGAG
AATAGTGTATGCGGCGACCGAGTTGCTCTTGCCCGGCGTCAACACGGGATAATACCGCGCCACATAGCAG
AACTTTAAAAGTGCTCATCATTGGAAAACGTTCTTCGGGGCGAAAACTCTCAAGGATCTTACCGCTGTTG
AGATCCAGTTCGATGTAACCCACTCGTGCACCCAACTGATCTTCAGCATCTTTTACTTTCACCAGCGTTT
CTGGGTGAGCAAAAACAGGAAGGCAAAATGCCGCAAAAAAGGGAATAAGGGCGACACGGAAATGTTGAAT
ACTCATACTCTTCCTTTTTCAATATTATTGAAGCATTTATCAGGGTTATTGTCTCATGAGCGGATACATA
TTTGAATGTATTTAGAAAAATAAACAAATAGGGGTTCCGCGCACATTTCCCCGAAAAGTGCCACCTGACG
TCTAAGAAACCATTATTATCATGACATTAACCTATAAAAATAGGCGTATCACGAGGCCCTTTCGTCTTCA
AGAATTCACATTTGTACGAATTTTTTTTTTATCAAAAGTTCGAGTTTTTCACCAATTTCCTCATCAACCG
AGCAAGGCAAACGGCTTTGAATAATATGGTGTTATATATACATATATCAAATCGCTGCTGACTGCGTGAT
TGATGGCCCCAAGATTACATATTATCGAATCAGGATTCAGAAGGAGATCAATGTCAAATGCGGACAGGAA
CATGAAAGACGCCTGTTATGCGCAATTAAAAATTTGGGTTTAATTGCTGTGGAAACTGTTGTTGGCGGCA
TCTTAAGTTCCTGTTTAACAACATCAACTACTTATGTACGTAGAAGCGTTTAAGCCATTTGCATACAGAT
GAGAACTGGCTTTTGTGCTAATCAGTCAAGATGACTCCGATGATGATGACTCATTACCTGACCAGTTTTC
GCTGCTTTCTTTTCAACAACTACTTGTATATGTATTGTATCCAATAGCAATACATTGAATTTCCATGGTC
TAGTCACGTATTATCATTTAATTGACACCAAGTCGTGTTATTGTTGAGCTATCGAGTTCAGCTCAAACAT
TTCTTATTCCCATGAATAAGCCGGCAAAAATATGCAATCTATGAAAGTTAATATAAGCAAACCTTACTTT
GACTCAATACCAATGCACTTTGTGTCGATAGGTTCACGCAATTGAGGCGATTATTCCGATAACCCAAGCG
ATTGACTGTTCCCGTTTCGATTCCAATTGAAATTTGGAAATGTACAATAGTTTTGCTATATGCTGTCAAG
TACGCTCTTATCTTCTCTGGGTTTTCTTCAGAGTTTCGAAACGCTTCTTCTTTTTTTTGTTTTTTTTTTT
TTGGAATCTCGTATTTTGGAAGGGGCTCCCCTCTGGAATTTGTTACACTGTCGTTATCATTGCGAACAAG
CGGCCCGAAGCTATCAGCGACTTTAACATTTACAATGCACTTTTTTACGACCAATTAAATGTACATTTTC
CTTTCTTCGCCCGTTGATAAGCGAACGCGATGTGGCGCAGGCAATGTGTTGCTCTTGCGACACAAACGCA
ATCAAAATGGATTCAATTTCGCTTTTTCCCAGTGAAACGAAGAACGAACCGACCATCATGATATGCTCCT
CTGCATGTTGCGTATTGAATCAATGACAATTTCAATTAAGCCGCCCGTTCGTCATGCGTTTTCGTGCGCT
TCGAAATGCTGATAACGCTGCTGTCCTCCAACTGCTTTGCATGTGGACACAATTCCATTTATTTAATTCT
TTTATTTGGATCGGTTAAATTAAAAAGCGCCTTGTTACGCATTTAACGTTGTTTCCGGTGCGTGGTGGTT
TCATGCTTCTGGGAACGGCAAATGGGTTTAGGATTGGGAACCCCTCATCATCTGTTGGAATATACTATTC
AACCTACAAAAGTAACGTTAAACAACACTACTTTATATTTGATATGAATGGCCACACCTTTTATGCCATA
AAACATATTGTAAGAGAATACCACTCTTTTTATTCCTTCTTTCCTTCTTGTACGTTTTTTGCTGTAAGTA
GGTCGTGGTGCTGGTGTTGCAGTTGAAATAACTTAAAATATAAATCATAAAACTCAAACATAAACTTGAC
TATTTATTTATTTATTAAGAAAGGAAATATAAATTATAAATTACAACAGGTTATGGACCTGCAGCCAAGC
TTGGCGCTCGTCCGGGGGCAATGAGATATGAAAAAGCCTGAACTCACCGCGACGTCTGTCGAGAAGTTTC
TGATCGAAAAGTTCGACAGCGTCTCCGACCTGATGCAGCTCTCGGAGGGCGAAGAATCTCGTGCTTTCAG
CTTCGATGTAGGAGGGCGTGGATATGTCCTGCGGGTAAATAGCTGCGCCGATGGTTTCTACAAAGATCGT
TATGTTTATCGGCACTTTGCATCGGCCGCGCTCCCGATTCCGGAAGTGCTTGACATTGGGGAATTCAGCG
AGAGCCTGACCTATTGCATCTCCCGCCGTGCACAGGGTGTCACGTTGCAAGACCTGCCTGAAACCGAACT
GCCCGCTGTTCTGCAGCCGGTCGCGGAGGCCATGGATGCGATCGCTGCGGCCGATCTTAGCCAGACGAGC
GGGTTCGGCCCATTCGGACCGCAAGGAATCGGTCAATACACTACATGGCGTGATTTCATATGCGCGATTG
CTGATCCCCATGTGTATCACTGGCAAACTGTGATGGACGACACCGTCAGTGCGTCCGTCGCGCAGGCTCT
CGATGAGCTGATGCTTTGGGCCGAGGACTGCCCCGAAGTCCGGCACCTCGTGCACGCGGATTTCGGCTCC
AACAATGTCCTGACGGACAATGGCCGCATAACAGCGGTCATTGACTGGAGCGAGGCGATGTTCGGGGATT
CCCAATACGAGGTCGCCAACATCTTCTTCTGGAGGCCGTGGTTGGCTTGTATGGAGCAGCAGACGCGCTA
CTTCGAGCGGAGGCATCCGGAGCTTGCAGGATCGCCGCGGCTCCGGGCGTATATGCTCCGCATTGGTCTT
GACCAACTCTATCAGAGCTTGGTTGACGGCAATTTCGATGATGCAGCTTGGGCGCAGGGTCGATGCGACG
CAATCGTCCGATCCGGAGCCGGGACTGTCGGGCGTACACAAATCGCCCGCAGAAGCGCGGCCGTCTGGAC
CGATGGCTGTGTAGAAGTACTCGCCGATAGTGGAAACCGACGCCCCAGCACTCGTCCGAGGGCAAAGGAA
TAGAGTAGATGCCGACCGAACAAGAGCTGATTTCGAGAACGCCTCAGCCAGCAACTCGCGCGAGCCTAGC
AAGGCAAATGCGAGAGAACGGCCTTACGCTTGGTGGCACAGTTCTCGTCCACAGTTCGCTAAGCTCGCTC
GGCTGGGTCGCGGGAGGGCCGGTCGCAGTGATTCAGGCCCTTCTGGATTGTGTTGGTCCCCAGGGCACGA
TTGTCATGCCCACGCACTCGGGTGATCTGACTGATCCCGCAGATTGGAGATCGCCGCCCGTGCCTGCCGA
TTGGGTGCAGATCTTTGTGAAGGAACCTTACTTCTGTGGTGTGACATAATTGGACAAACTACCTACAGAG
ATTTAAAGCTCTAAGGTAAATATAAAATTTTTAAGTGTATAATGTGTTAAACTACTGATTCTAATTGTTT
GTGTATTTTAGATTCCAACCTATGGAACTGATGAATGGGAGCAGTGGTGGAATGCCTTTAATGAGGAAAA
CCTGTTTTGCTCAGAAGAAATGCCATCTAGTGATGATGAGGCTACTGCTGACTCTCAACATTCTACTCCT
CCAAAAAAGAAGAGAAAGGTAGAAGACCCCAAGGACTTTCCTTCAGAATTGCTAAGTTTTTTGAGTCATG
CTGTGTTTAGTAATAGAACTCTTGCTTGCTTTGCTATTTACACCACAAAGGAAAAAGCTGCACTGCTATA
CAAGAAAATTATGGAAAAATATT
Features (pLannotate 1.2.2; 19 found; start..end, strand, type, name):
      1..180     +  CDS            large T antigen (fragment): large T antigen from SV40 (simian virus 40)
    177..260     +  CDS            large T antigen (fragment): large T antigen from SV40 (simian virus 40)
    283..417     +  polyA_signal   SV40 poly(A) signal: SV40 polyadenylation signal
    418..844     +  promoter       MT promoter: Drosophila metallothionein promoter
    851..883     -  misc_feature   MCS (fragment): pBluescript multiple cloning site
    887..1606    +  CDS            EGFP: the original enhanced GFP (Yang et al., 1996) mammalian codon-optimized
   1725..1776    +  misc_RNA       sTRSV HHRz: hammerhead ribozyme from the tobacco ringspot virus satellite RNA (Khvorova et al., 2003)
   1801..2102    +  CDS            TcR (fragment): tetracycline efflux protein; tet; confers resistance to tetracycline
   2344..2472    -  CDS            YPB1_ECOLX (fragment): Protein predicted: Swiss-Prot protein existence level 4. From Escherichia coli.
   2657..3245    -  rep_origin     ori: high-copy-number ColE1/pMB1/pBR322/pUC origin of replication
   3416..4276    -  CDS            AmpR: β-lactamase; bla; confers resistance to ampicillin, carbenicillin, and related antibiotics
   4277..4381    -  promoter       AmpR promoter: bla
   5863..6142    +  promoter       copia promoter: strong promoter from the Drosophila transposable element copia (Sinclair et al., 1986)
   6188..7213    +  CDS            HygR: aminoglycoside phosphotransferase from E. coli; aph(4)-Ia; confers resistance to hygromycin
   7231..7503    +  CDS            yokD (fragment): YOKD_BACSU - Experimental evidence at protein level: Swiss-Prot protein existence level 1. May contribute to antibiotic resistance. From Bacillus subtilis (strain 168).
   7500..7574    +  CDS            small t antigen (fragment): SV40 (simian virus 40) small t antigen
   7576..7641    +  intron         small t intron: SV40 (simian virus 40) small t antigen intron
   7771..7791    +  CDS            SV40 NLS: nuclear localization signal of SV40 (simian virus 40) large T antigen
   7798..7932    +  CDS            LT_POVHA (fragment): Protein inferred from homology: Swiss-Prot protein existence level 3. Isoform large T antigen is a key early protein essential for both driving viral replication and inducing cellular transformation. Plays a role in viral genome replication by driving entry of quiescent cells into the cell cycle and by autoregulating the synthesis of viral early mRNA. Displays highly oncogenic activities by corrupting the host cellular checkpoint mechanisms that guard cell division and the transcription, replication, and repair of DNA. Participates in the modulation of cellular gene expression preceeding viral
