[The description below was written by a language model from this plasmid's Addgene catalogue record and pLannotate feature annotations shown in this document.]
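Description:
Hy_pMtnA eGFP MALAT1 is a 7.9 kb insect expression plasmid for Drosophila cells, built on the Hy_pMtnA eGFP backbone. In bacteria it is propagated through a high-copy ColE1/pUC-type origin and selected with ampicillin via the β-lactamase gene and its native promoter. For selection in insect cells it carries a hygromycin phosphotransferase gene driven by the promoter of the Drosophila copia transposable element. That cassette is followed by SV40 early-region sequences, annotated as small t and large T antigen fragments, the small t intron and the SV40 poly(A) signal. Because the map is circular, these run across the numbering origin, so they most likely serve as the 3′ processing region of the hygromycin cassette rather than as expressed viral proteins.

The reporter unit lies immediately downstream. The Drosophila Metallothionein A (MtnA) promoter, which is metal-inducible, drives an EGFP open reading frame cloned between EcoRV and NotI sites. According to the deposit record, the resulting mRNA ends in the MALAT1 triple helix rather than a conventional poly(A) tail. This structure comes from the MALAT1 long noncoding RNA and stabilises a non-polyadenylated 3′ end. The automated annotation does not label the MALAT1 element itself. It marks only a short hammerhead ribozyme-like match in the region after EGFP, along with fragmentary tetracycline-resistance and other backbone remnants that are probably incidental matches.

The construct serves as an inducible reporter whose 3′ end formation is uncoupled from canonical cleavage and polyadenylation. It was deposited with work on Integrator complex cleavage of nascent mRNAs and transcription attenuation.
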