Addgene plasmid #132643: Hy_pMtnA eGFP MALAT1
Purpose: Expresses an eGFP mRNA from the Drosophila Metallothionein A promoter that ends in the MALAT1 triple helix
Depositing lab: Jeremy Wilusz. Depositing organization: University of Pennsylvania. Publication: The Integrator complex cleaves nascent mRNAs to attenuate transcription. Tatomer DC, Elrod ND, Liang D, Xiao MS, Jiang JZ, Jonathan M, Huang KL, Wagner EJ, Cherry S, Wilusz JE. Genes Dev. 2019 Sep 17. pii: gad.330167.119. doi: 10.1101/gad.330167.119. PubMed 31530651.
Backbone
  Vector backbone: Hy_pMtnA eGFP
  Total vector size (bp): 7933
  Vector type: Insect Expression
  Selectable markers: Hygromycin
Growth in bacteria
  Bacterial resistance: Ampicillin, 100 μg/mL
  Growth temperature: 37°C
  Growth strain: DH5alpha
  Copy number: Unknown
Gene/Insert
  Gene/Insert name: eGFP
  Promoter: MtnA
  Cloning method: Restriction Enzyme; 5′ cloning site EcoRV (not destroyed); 3′ cloning site NotI (not destroyed)
  Sequencing primers: 5′ CACTCGAATTTGGAGCCGGC; 3′ CTACCTGCCTGGACAGCATG
Terms and licenses: Academic/Nonprofit Terms; Industry Terms: Not Available to Industry
How to cite: Hy_pMtnA eGFP MALAT1 was a gift from Jeremy Wilusz (Addgene plasmid # 132643 ; http://n2t.net/addgene:132643 ; RRID:Addgene_132643)
